>Addgene plasmid #118477 | pcDNA3-Lyn-RAB-EKARev | addgene full sequence | sequence record 243131 | Addgene NGS Result
GACGGATCGGGAGATCTCCCGATCCCCTATGGTGCACTCTCAGTACAATCTGCTCTGATGCCGCATAGTT
AAGCCAGTATCTGCTCCCTGCTTGTGTGTTGGAGGTCGCTGAGTAGTGCGCGAGCAAAATTTAAGCTACA
ACAAGGCAAGGCTTGACCGACAATTGCATGAAGAATCTGCTTAGGGTTAGGCGTTTTGCGCTGCTTCGCG
ATGTACGGGCCAGATATACGCGTTGACATTGATTATTGACTAGTTATTAATAGTAATCAATTACGGGGTC
ATTAGTTCATAGCCCATATATGGAGTTCCGCGTTACATAACTTACGGTAAATGGCCCGCCTGGCTGACCG
CCCAACGACCCCCGCCCATTGACGTCAATAATGACGTATGTTCCCATAGTAACGCCAATAGGGACTTTCC
ATTGACGTCAATGGGTGGAGTATTTACGGTAAACTGCCCACTTGGCAGTACATCAAGTGTATCATATGCC
AAGTACGCCCCCTATTGACGTCAATGACGGTAAATGGCCCGCCTGGCATTATGCCCAGTACATGACCTTA
TGGGACTTTCCTACTTGGCAGTACATCTACGTATTAGTCATCGCTATTACCATGGTGATGCGGTTTTGGC
AGTACATCAATGGGCGTGGATAGCGGTTTGACTCACGGGGATTTCCAAGTCTCCACCCCATTGACGTCAA
TGGGAGTTTGTTTTGGCACCAAAATCAACGGGACTTTCCAAAATGTCGTAACAACTCCGCCCCATTGACG
CAAATGGGCGGTAGGCGTGTACGGTGGGAGGTCTATATAAGCAGAGCTCTCTGGCTAACTAGAGAACCCA
CTGCTTACTGGCTTATCGAAATTAATACGACTCACTATAGGGAGACCCAAGCTTGCGGCCGCCACCATGG
GCTGCATCAAGAGCAAGCGCAAGGACAAGGATCCCATGGTGAGCAAGAGCGAGGAGGTCATCAAAGAGTT
CATGCGCTTCAAGGTGCGCTTGGAGGGCTCCATGAACGGCCACGAGTTCGAGATCGAGGGCGAGGGCGAG
GGCCGCCCCTACGAGGGCACCCAGACCGCCAAGCTGAAGGTGACCAAGGGCGGCCCCCTGCCCTTCGCCT
GGGACATCCTGTCCCCCCAGATCATGTACGGCTCCAAGGCGTACGTGAAGCACCCCGCCGACGTCCCCGA
TTACATGAAGCTGTCCTTCCCCGAGGGCTTCAAGTGGGAGCGCGTGATGCACTTCGAGGACGGCGGTCTG
GTGACCGTGACTCAGGACACCTCCCTGCAGGACGGCACGCTGATCTACAAGGTGAAGATGCGCGGCACCA
ACTTCCCCCCCGACGGCCCCGTAATGCAGAAGAAGACCTTGGGCTGGGATTATGCCACCGAGCGCCTGTA
CCCCGAAGACGGCGTGCTGAAGGGCGAGCTTCTGGGGCGCCTGAAGCTGAAGGACGGCGGCCTCAACCTG
GTGGAGTTCAAGACCATCTACATGGCCAAGAAGCCCGTGCAACTGCCCGGCTACTACTTCGTGGACACCA
AGCTGGGCATCACCTCCCACAACGAGGACTACACCATCGTGGAACAGTACGAGCGCTCCGAGGGCCGCCA
CCACCTGGGGCATGGCACCGGCAGCAGATCTATGGCGGACGAGGAGAAGCTGCCGCCCGGCTGGGAGAAG
CGCATGAGCCGCAGCTCAGGCCGAGTGTACTACTTCAACCACATCACTAACGCCAGCCAGTGGGAGCGGC
CCAGCGGCAACAGCAGCAGTGGTGGCAAAAACGGGCAGGGGGAGCCTGCCAGGGGTACCAGTGCTGGTGG
TAGTGCTGGTGGTAGTGCTGGTGGTAGTGCTGGTGGTAGTGCTGGTGGTTCCGGCAGTGCTGGTGGTAGT
GCTGGTGGTAGTACCAGTGCTGGTGGTAGTGCTGGTGGTAGTGCTGGTGGTAGTGCTGGTGGTAGTGCTG
GTGGTTCCGGCAGTGCTGGTGGTAGTGCTGGTGGTAGTACCAGTGCTGGTGGTAGTGCTGGTGGTAGTGC
TGGTGGTAGTGCTGGTGGTAGTGCTGGTGGTTCCGGCAGTGCTGGTGGTAGTGCTGGTGGTAGTACCAGT
GCTGGTGGTAGTGCTGGTGGTAGTGCTGGTGGTAGTGCTGGTGGTAGTGCTGGTGGTTCCGGACCAGATG
TCCCTAGAACTCCAGTGGATAAAGCAAAGCTGTCATTCCAATTTCCGGGTACCGCCTCCTCCGAGGACAA
CAACATGGCCACCATCAAAGAGTTCATGCGCTTCAAGGTGCGCATGGAGGGCTCCATGAACGGCCACGAG
TTCGAGATCGAGGGCGAGGGCGAGGGCCGCCCCTACGAGGGCACCCAGACCGCCAAGCTGAAGGTGACCA
AGGGCGGCCCCCTGCCCTTCGCCTGGGACATCCTGTCCCCCCAGTTCATGTACGGCTCCGAGGCGTACGT
GAGGCACCCCGCCGACATCCCCGATTACAAGAAGCTGCCCTTCCCCGAGGGCTTCAAGTGGGAGCGCGTG
ATGAACTTCGAAGACGGCGGTCTGGTGACCGTTACCCAGGACTCCTCCCTGCAGGACGGCACGCTGATCT
GCAAGGTGAAGATGCGCGGCACCAACTTCCCCCCCGACGGCCCCGTAATGCAGAAGAAGACCATGGGCTG
GGAGGCCTCCACCGAGATGCTGTACCCCGAAGACGGCGTGCTGAAGGGCCATAGCTATCAGGCCCTGAAG
CTGAAGGACGGCGGCCACTACCTGGTGGAGTTCGAGACCATCTACATGGCCAAGAAGCCCGTGCAACTGC
CCGGCGATTACTGTGTGGACACCAAGCTGGACATCACCTCCCACAACGAGGACTACACCATCGTGGAACA
GTACGGGCGCTCCGAGGGCCGCCACCGTCTGGGCATGGACGAGCGGTACAAGTAAGAATTCTGCAGATAT
CCATCACACTGGCGGCCGCTCGAGCATGCATCTAGAGGGCCCTATTCTATAGTGTCACCTAAATGCTAGA
GCTCGCTGATCAGCCTCGACTGTGCCTTCTAGTTGCCAGCCATCTGTTGTTTGCCCCTCCCCCGTGCCTT
CCTTGACCCTGGAAGGTGCCACTCCCACTGTCCTTTCCTAATAAAATGAGGAAATTGCATCGCATTGTCT
GAGTAGGTGTCATTCTATTCTGGGGGGTGGGGTGGGGCAGGACAGCAAGGGGGAGGATTGGGAAGACAAT
AGCAGGCATGCTGGGGATGCGGTGGGCTCTATGGCTTCTGAGGCGGAAAGAACCAGCTGGGGCTCTAGGG
GGTATCCCC
[124 nt withheld, positions 3300-3423]
C
[91 nt withheld, positions 3425-3515]
A
[49 nt withheld, positions 3517-3565]
CCTTTGACGTTGGAGTCCACGTTCTTT
[37 nt withheld, positions 3593-3629]
ACCCTATCTCGGTCTATTCTTTTGATTTATAAGGGATTTTGCCGATTTCGGCCTATTGGTTAAAAAATGA
GCTGATTTAACAAAAATTTAACGCGAATTAATTCTGTGGAATGTGTGTCAGTTAGGGTGTGGAAAGTCCC
CAGGCTCCCCAGCAGGCAGAAGTATGCAAAGCATGCATCTCAATTAGTCAGCAACCAGGTGTGGAAAGTC
CCCAGGCTCCCCAGCAGGCAGAAGTATGCAAAGCATGCATCTCAATTAGTCAGCAACCATAGTCCCGCCC
CTAACTCCGCCCATCCCGCCCCTAACTCCGCCCAGTTCCGCCCATTCTCCGCCCCATGGCTGACTAATTT
TTTTTATTTATGCAGAGGCCGAGGCCGCCTCTGCCTCTGAGCTATTCCAGAAGTAGTGAGGAGGCTTTTT
TGGAGGCCTAGGCTTTTGCAAAAAGCTCCCGGGAGCTTGTATATCCATTTTCGGATCTGATCAAGAGACA
GGATGAGGATCGTTTCGCATGATTGAACAAGATGGATTGCACGCAGGTTCTCCGGCCGCTTGGGTGGAGA
GGCTATTCGGCTATGACTGGGCACAACAGACAATCGGCTGCTCTGATGCCGCCGTGTTCCGGCTGTCAGC
GCAGGGGCGCCCGGTTCTTTTTGTCAAGACCGACCTGTCCGGTGCCCTGAATGAACTGCAGGACGAGGCA
GCGCGGCTATCGTGGCTGGCCACGACGGGCGTTCCTTGCGCAGCTGTGCTCGACGTTGTCACTGAAGCGG
GAAGGGACTGGCTGCTATTGGGCGAAGTGCCGGGGCAGGATCTCCTGTCATCTCACCTTGCTCCTGCCGA
GAAAGTATCCATCATGGCTGATGCAATGCGGCGGCTGCATACGCTTGATCCGGCTACCTGCCCATTCGAC
CACCAAGCGAAACATCGCATCGAGCGAGCACGTACTCGGATGGAAGCCGGTCTTGTCGATCAGGATGATC
TGGACGAAGAGCATCAGGGGCTCGCGCCAGCCGAACTGTTCGCCAGGCTCAAGGCGCGCATGCCCGACGG
CGAGGATCTCGTCGTGACCCATGGCGATGCCTGCTTGCCGAATATCATGGTGGAAAATGGCCGCTTTTCT
GGATTCATCGACTGTGGCCGGCTGGGTGTGGCGGACCGCTATCAGGACATAGCGTTGGCTACCCGTGATA
TTGCTGAAGAGCTTGGCGGCGAATGGGCTGACCGCTTCCTCGTGCTTTACGGTATCGCCGCTCCCGATTC
GCAGCGCATCGCCTTCTATCGCCTTCTTGACGAGTTCTTCTGAGCGGGACTCTGGGGTTCGAAATGACCG
ACCAAGCGACGCCCAACCTGCCATCACGAGATTTCGATTCCACCGCCGCCTTCTATGAAAGGTTGGGCTT
CGGAATCGTTTTCCGGGACGCCGGCTGGATGATCCTCCAGCGCGGGGATCTCATGCTGGAGTTCTTCGCC
CACCCCAACTTGTTTATTGCAGCTTATAATGGTTACAAATAAAGCAATAGCATCACAAATTTCACAAATA
AAGCATTTTTTTCACTGCATTCTAGTTGTGGTTTGTCCAAACTCATCAATGTATCTTATCATGTCTGTAT
ACCGTCGACCTCTAGCTAGAGCTTGGCGTAATCATGGTCATAGCTGTTTCCTGTGTGAAATTGTTATCCG
CTCACAATTCCACACAACATACGAGCCGGAAGCATAAAGTGTAAAGCCTGGGGTGCCTAATGAGTGAGCT
AACTCACATTAATTGCGTTGCGCTCACTGCCCGCTTTCCAGTCGGGAAACCTGTCGTGCCAGCTGCATTA
ATGAATCGGCCAACGCGCGGGGAGAGGCGGTTTGCGTATTGGGCGCTCTTCCGCTTCCTCGCTCACTGAC
TCGCTGCGCTCGGTCGTTCGGCTGCGGCGAGCGGTATCAGCTCACTCAAAGGCGGTAATACGGTTATCCA
CAGAATCAGGGGATAACGCAGGAAAGAACATGTGAGCAAAAGGCCAGCAAAAGGCCAGGAACCGTAAAAA
GGCCGCGTTGCTGGCGTTTTTCCATAGGCTCCGCCCCCCTGACGAGCATCACAAAAATCGACGCTCAAGT
CAGAGGTGGCGAAACCCGACAGGACTATAAAGATACCAGGCGTTTCCCCCTGGAAGCTCCCTCGTGCGCT
CTCCTGTTCCGACCCTGCCGCTTACCGGATACCTGTCCGCCTTTCTCCCTTCGGGAAGCGTGGCGCTTTC
TCATAGCTCACGCTGTAGGTATCTCAGTTCGGTGTAGGTCGTTCGCTCCAAGCTGGGCTGTGTGCACGAA
CCCCCCGTTCAGCCCGACCGCTGCGCCTTATCCGGTAACTATCGTCTTGAGTCCAACCCGGTAAGACACG
ACTTATCGCCACTGGCAGCAGCCACTGGTAACAGGATTAGCAGAGCGAGGTATGTAGGCGGTGCTACAGA
GTTCTTGAAGTGGTGGCCTAACTACGGCTACACTAGAAGAACAGTATTTGGTATCTGCGCTCTGCTGAAG
CCAGTTACCTTCGGAAAAAGAGTTGGTAGCTCTTGATCCGGCAAACAAACCACCGCTGGTAGCGGTGGTT
TTTTTGTTTGCAAGCAGCAGATTACGCGCAGAAAAAAAGGATCTCAAGAAGATCCTTTGATCTTTTCTAC
GGGGTCTGACGCTCAGTGGAACGAAAACTCACGTTAAGGGATTTTGGTCATGAGATTATCAAAAAGGATC
TTCACCTAGATCCTTTTAAATTAAAAATGAAGTTTTAAATCAATCTAAAGTATATATGAGTAAACTTGGT
CTGACAGTTACCAATGCTTAATCAGTGAGGCACCTATCTCAGCGATCTGTCTATTTCGTTCATCCATAGT
TGCCTGACTCCCCGTCGTGTAGATAACTACGATACGGGAGGGCTTACCATCTGGCCCCAGTGCTGCAATG
ATACCGCGAGACCCACGCTCACCGGCTCCAGATTTATCAGCAATAAACCAGCCAGCCGGAAGGGCCGAGC
GCAGAAGTGGTCCTGCAACTTTATCCGCCTCCATCCAGTCTATTAATTGTTGCCGGGAAGCTAGAGTAAG
TAGTTCGCCAGTTAATAGTTTGCGCAACGTTGTTGCCATTGCTACAGGCATCGTGGTGTCACGCTCGTCG
TTTGGTATGGCTTCATTCAGCTCCGGTTCCCAACGATCAAGGCGAGTTACATGATCCCCCATGTTGTGCA
AAAAAGCGGTTAGCTCCTTCGGTCCTCCGATCGTTGTCAGAAGTAAGTTGGCCGCAGTGTTATCACTCAT
GGTTATGGCAGCACTGCATAATTCTCTTACTGTCATGCCATCCGTAAGATGCTTTTCTGTGACTGGTGAG
TACTCAACCAAGTCATTCTGAGAATAGTGTATGCGGCGACCGAGTTGCTCTTGCCCGGCGTCAATACGGG
ATAATACCGCGCCACATAGCAGAACTTTAAAAGTGCTCATCATTGGAAAACGTTCTTCGGGGCGAAAACT
CTCAAGGATCTTACCGCTGTTGAGATCCAGTTCGATGTAACCCACTCGTGCACCCAACTGATCTTCAGCA
TCTTTTACTTTCACCAGCGTTTCTGGGTGAGCAAAAACAGGAAGGCAAAATGCCGCAAAAAAGGGAATAA
GGGCGACACGGAAATGTTGAATACTCATACTCTTCCTTTTTCAATATTATTGAAGCATTTATCAGGGTTA
TTGTCTCATGAGCGGATACATATTTGAATGTATTTAGAAAAATAAACAAATAGGGGTTCCGCGCACATTT
CCCCGAAAAGTGCCACCTGACGTC
Features (pLannotate 1.2.2; 24 found; start..end, strand, type, name):
     28..80      -  misc_feature   bom (fragment): basis of mobility region from pBR322
    235..614     +  enhancer       CMV enhancer: human cytomegalovirus immediate early enhancer
    615..818     +  promoter       CMV promoter: human cytomegalovirus (CMV) immediate early promoter
    814..847     +  LTR            5' LTR (truncated) (fragment): truncated 5' long terminal repeat (LTR) from HIV-1
    863..881     +  promoter       T7 promoter: promoter for bacteriophage T7 RNA polymerase
    946..1617    +  CDS            dTomato: dimeric variant of DsRed fluorescent protein (Shaner et al., 2004) mammalian codon-optimized
   1642..1803    +  CDS            PIN1 (fragment): PIN1_HUMAN - Experimental evidence at protein level: Swiss-Prot protein existence level 1. Peptidyl-prolyl cis/trans isomerase (PPIase) that binds to and isomerizes specific phosphorylated Ser/Thr-Pro (pSer/Thr-Pro) motifs (PubMed:21497122, PubMed:23623683, PubMed:29686383). By inducing conformational changes in a subset of phosphorylated proteins, acts as a molecular switch in multiple cellular processes (PubMed:21497122, PubMed:22033920, PubMed:23623683). Displays a preference for acidic residues located N-terminally to the proline bond to be isomerized. Regulates mitosis presumably by inter
   2224..2901    +  CDS            dimer2: dimer2 is a basic (constitutively fluorescent) orange fluorescent protein published in 2002, derived from Discosoma sp.. It has low acid sensitivity.
   2900..2925    +  CDS            mNeonGreen (fragment): bright monomeric yellow-green fluorescent protein derived from LanYFP (Shaner et al., 2013)
   2986..3004    -  promoter       SP6 promoter: promoter for bacteriophage SP6 RNA polymerase
   3030..3254    +  polyA_signal   bGH poly(A) signal: bovine growth hormone polyadenylation signal
   3258..3279    +  promoter       SV40 promoter (fragment): SV40 enhancer and early promoter
   3300..3728    +  rep_origin     f1 ori (sequence partly withheld): f1 bacteriophage origin of replication; arrow indicates direction of (+) strand synthesis
   3742..4071    +  promoter       SV40 promoter: SV40 enhancer and early promoter
   4138..4929    +  CDS            neo: KKA2_KLEPN - Also known as kan, nptII. Experimental evidence at protein level: Swiss-Prot protein existence level 1. Resistance to kanamycin, neomycin, paromomycin, ribostamycin, butirosin and gentamicin B. From Klebsiella pneumoniae.
   4953..5111    +  CDS            ble (fragment): BLE_KLEPN - Experimental evidence at protein level: Swiss-Prot protein existence level 1. Binding protein with a strong affinity to the bleomycin family of antibiotics. Binds to CL990; an antimitotic-antibiotic compound. From Klebsiella pneumoniae.
   5106..5227    +  polyA_signal   SV40 poly(A) signal: SV40 polyadenylation signal
   5300..5316    -  protein_bind   lac operator: The lac repressor binds to the lac operator to inhibit transcription in E. coli. This inhibition can be relieved by adding lactose or isopropyl-β-D-thiogalactopyranoside (IPTG). lac repressor encoded by lacI
   5324..5354    -  promoter       lac promoter: promoter for the E. coli lac operon
   5369..5390    -  protein_bind   CAP binding site: CAP binding activates transcription in the presence of cAMP. E. coli catabolite activator protein
   5403..5495    -  CDS            lacI (fragment): lac repressor; lacI; The lac repressor binds to the lac operator to inhibit transcription in E. coli. This inhibition can be relieved by adding lactose or isopropyl-β-D-thiogalactopyranoside (IPTG).
   5678..6266    -  rep_origin     ori: high-copy-number ColE1/pMB1/pBR322/pUC origin of replication
   6437..7297    -  CDS            AmpR: β-lactamase; bla; confers resistance to ampicillin, carbenicillin, and related antibiotics
   7298..7402    -  promoter       AmpR promoter: bla
