[The description below was written by a language model from this plasmid's Addgene catalogue record and pLannotate feature annotations shown in this document.]
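Description:
pcDNA3-Lyn-RAB-EKARev is a mammalian expression plasmid of about 7.4 kb, built on the pcDNA3 backbone, that encodes a genetically encoded, single-colour red biosensor for ERK kinase activity targeted to the plasma membrane. It is propagated in E. coli as a high-copy plasmid through a ColE1/pUC-type origin with ampicillin selection (AmpR under its bla promoter). It also carries an f1 origin and an SV40 promoter-driven neomycin resistance cassette with an SV40 polyadenylation signal, which allows G418 selection of stably transfected mammalian cells.

The roughly 2 kb synthetic insert, cloned between HindIII and EcoRI, is transcribed from the CMV immediate-early enhancer/promoter and terminated by the bovine growth hormone poly(A) signal. Flanking T7 and SP6 promoters are standard backbone elements. According to the record, the reporter is based on dimerization-dependent RFP (ddRFP). The automated annotation detects two DsRed-derived coding regions, labelled dTomato and dimer2 by similarity, which most likely correspond to the two ddRFP partners at either end of the sensor. Between them lies a fragment of human PIN1, a protein that binds phosphorylated Ser/Thr-Pro motifs and so presumably acts as the phospho-binding module. The region between this fragment and the second fluorescent protein is unannotated, and the record does not describe the substrate or linker sequences there. An N-terminal targeting sequence from Lyn kinase anchors the sensor at the plasma membrane. Short hits such as the HIV-1 LTR, mNeonGreen, ble and lacI fragments appear to be annotation artefacts or backbone remnants.

The construct is intended for live-cell imaging of ERK signalling at the plasma membrane, and its single-colour readout makes it suitable for multiplexing with other biosensors.
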