Addgene plasmid #118477: pcDNA3-Lyn-RAB-EKARev
Purpose: ddRFP-based single-color ERK biosensor targeted to the plasma membrane.
Depositing lab: Jin Zhang. Depositing organization: University of California, San Diego (UCSD). Publication: Single-fluorophore biosensors for sensitive and multiplexed detection of signalling activities. Mehta S, Zhang Y, Roth RH, Zhang JF, Mo A, Tenner B, Huganir RL, Zhang J. Nat Cell Biol. 2018 Sep 24. pii: 10.1038/s41556-018-0200-6. doi: 10.1038/s41556-018-0200-6. PubMed 30250062.
Backbone
  Vector backbone: pcDNA3
  Backbone manufacturer: Invitrogen
  Backbone size w/o insert (bp): 5325
  Total vector size (bp): 7434
  Vector type: Mammalian Expression
  Selectable markers: Neomycin (select with G418)
Growth in bacteria
  Bacterial resistance: Ampicillin, 100 μg/mL
  Growth temperature: 37°C
  Growth strain: DH5alpha
  Copy number: High Copy
Gene/Insert
  Gene/Insert name: Lyn-RAB-EKARev
  Species: Synthetic
  Insert size (bp): 2019
  Promoter: CMV
  Tag / fusion protein: N-terminal targeting sequence from Lyn-kinase (N terminal on insert)
  Cloning method: Restriction Enzyme; 5′ cloning site HindIII (not destroyed); 3′ cloning site EcoRI (not destroyed)
  Sequencing primers: 5′ CMV forward; 3′ BGH reverse
Terms and licenses: Academic/Nonprofit Terms; Industry Terms: Not Available to Industry
How to cite: pcDNA3-Lyn-RAB-EKARev was a gift from Jin Zhang (Addgene plasmid # 118477 ; http://n2t.net/addgene:118477 ; RRID:Addgene_118477)
